Addgene plasmid #193967: AYBEv3
Purpose: An engineered adenine transversion base editor (AYBEv3, A-to-C and/or A-to-T base editor) driven by EF1a promoter, guide RNAs compatible with spCas9 driven by hU6, mCherry driven by CBh promoter
Depositing lab: Huawei Tong. Publication: Programmable A-to-Y base editing by fusing an adenine base editor with an N-methylpurine DNA glycosylase. Tong H, Wang X, Liu Y, Liu N, Li Y, Luo J, Ma Q, Wu D, Li J, Xu C, Yang H. Nat Biotechnol. 2023 Jan 9. doi: 10.1038/s41587-022-01595-6. PubMed 36624150.
Backbone
  Vector backbone: pEF1a
  Vector type: Mammalian Expression
Growth in bacteria
  Bacterial resistance: Ampicillin, 100 μg/mL
  Growth temperature: 37°C
  Growth strain: DH5alpha
  Copy number: High Copy
Gene/Insert
  Gene/Insert name: ecTadA8e-nSpCas9(D10A)-MPG(v3)
  Species: Synthetic
  Mutation: G163R, N169S, S198A, K202A, G203A, S206A, K210A
  Promoter: hU6, EF1a, CBh
  Cloning method: Gibson Cloning
Terms and licenses: Academic/Nonprofit Terms; Industry Terms: Not Available to Industry
How to cite: AYBEv3 was a gift from Huawei Tong (Addgene plasmid # 193967 ; http://n2t.net/addgene:193967 ; RRID:Addgene_193967)
