[The description below was written by a language model from this plasmid's Addgene catalogue record and pLannotate feature annotations shown in this document.]
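Description:
AYBEv3 is a mammalian expression plasmid on the pEF1a backbone that delivers an engineered adenine transversion base editor, a guide RNA cassette and a fluorescent marker from a single vector of about 11.2 kb. It is propagated in E. coli through a high-copy ColE1/pUC-type origin and selected with ampicillin via the β-lactamase gene and its native promoter. No mammalian drug-selection marker is annotated.

The construct carries three transcription units arranged in the same orientation. A human U6 RNA polymerase III promoter sits upstream of the Streptococcus pyogenes Cas9 guide RNA scaffold, so it can express SpCas9-compatible guides; the record does not name a specific spacer. Next, the EF-1α core promoter with intron A sequence drives the synthetic editor fusion, which consists of the evolved E. coli adenosine deaminase TadA8e, the SpCas9 D10A nickase, and a variant of human N-methylpurine DNA glycosylase (MPG), followed by an SV40 polyadenylation signal. A T7 promoter lies just upstream of the coding sequence. The v3 MPG moiety carries the listed substitutions G163R, N169S, S198A, K202A, G203A, S206A and K210A. In this design the deaminase converts a targeted adenine to inosine and the fused glycosylase excises that base, so that repair of the resulting abasic site yields A-to-C and/or A-to-T changes rather than the A-to-G outcome of a conventional adenine base editor. The third unit is a CBh promoter (CMV enhancer, chicken β-actin promoter and hybrid intron) driving mCherry with a bGH polyadenylation signal, which allows transfected cells to be identified or sorted. The plasmid is intended for programmable A-to-Y base editing in mammalian cells.
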