Features (pLannotate 1.2.2; 20 found; start..end, strand, type, name):
      1..241     +  promoter       U6 promoter: RNA polymerase III promoter for human U6 snRNA
    268..343     +  misc_RNA       gRNA scaffold: guide RNA scaffold for the Streptococcus pyogenes CRISPR/Cas9 system
    350..393     +  misc_RNA       gRNA scaffold (fragment): guide RNA scaffold for the Streptococcus pyogenes CRISPR/Cas9 system
    449..660     +  promoter       EF-1α core promoter: core promoter for human elongation factor EF-1α
    661..770     +  intron         EF-1α intron A (fragment): intron upstream of the start codon of human EF-1α
   1396..1599    +  intron         EF-1α intron A: truncated intron upstream of the start codon of human EF-1α
   1625..1643    +  promoter       T7 promoter: promoter for bacteriophage T7 RNA polymerase
   1714..2205    +  CDS            tadA: TADA_ECOLI - Also known as yfhC. Experimental evidence at protein level: Swiss-Prot protein existence level 1. Catalyzes the deamination of adenosine to inosine at the wobble position 34 of tRNA(Arg2). Essential for cell viability. From Escherichia coli (strain K12).
   2308..3909    +  CDS            dCas9(N): N-terminal portion of catalytically inactive Streptococcus pyogenes dCas9 carrying the D10A mutation (Zetsche et al., 2015)
   3910..6404    +  CDS            Cas9(C) (fragment): C-terminal portion of Streptococcus pyogenes Cas9 (Zetsche et al., 2015)
   6514..7404    +  CDS            MPG: 3MG_HUMAN - Also known as AAG, ANPG, MID1. Experimental evidence at protein level: Swiss-Prot protein existence level 1. Hydrolysis of the deoxyribose N-glycosidic bond to excise 3- methyladenine, and 7-methylguanine from the damaged DNA polymer formed by alkylation lesions. From Homo sapiens (Human).
   7479..7613    +  polyA_signal   SV40 poly(A) signal: SV40 polyadenylation signal
   7627..7912    +  enhancer       CMV enhancer: human cytomegalovirus immediate early enhancer; contains an 18-bp deletion relative to the standard CMV enhancer
   7914..8191    +  promoter       chicken β-actin promoter: No description available
   8192..8419    +  intron         hybrid intron: hybrid between chicken β-actin (CBA) and minute virus of mice (MMV) introns (Gray et al., 2011)
   8444..9153    +  CDS            mCherry (fragment): monomeric derivative of DsRed fluorescent protein (Shaner et al., 2004) mammalian codon-optimized
   9177..9288    +  polyA_signal   bGH poly(A) signal: bovine growth hormone polyadenylation signal
   9409..9997    -  rep_origin     ori: high-copy-number ColE1/pMB1/pBR322/pUC origin of replication
  10168..11028   -  CDS            AmpR: β-lactamase; bla; confers resistance to ampicillin, carbenicillin, and related antibiotics
  11029..11133   -  promoter       AmpR promoter: bla
>Addgene plasmid #193967 | AYBEv3 | addgene full sequence | sequence record 381640 | Addgene Partial NGS Result
GAGGGCCTATTTCCCATGATTCCTTCATATTTGCATATACGATACAAGGCTGTTAGAGAGATAATTGGAA
TTAATTTGACTGTAAACACAAAGATATTAGTACAAAATACGTGACGTAGAAAGTAATAATTTCTTGGGTA
GTTTGCAGTTTTAAAATTATGTTTTAAAATGGACTATCATATGCTTACCGTAACTTGAAAGTATTTCGAT
TTCTTGGCTTTATATATCTTGTGGAAAGGACGAAACACCGGGTCTTCGAGAAGACCTGTTTTAGAGCTAG
AAATAGCAAGTTAAAATAAGGCTAGTCCGTTATCAACTTGAAAAAGTGGCACCGAGTCGGTGCTTTTTTG
TTTTAGAGCTAGAAATAGCAAGTTAAAATAAGGCTAGTCCGTTTTTAGCGCGTGCGCCAATTCTGCAGAC
AAATGGCTCGGCTCCGGTGCCCGTCAGTGGGCAGAGCGCACATCGCCCACAGTCCCCGAGAAGTTGGGGG
GAGGGGTCGGCAATTGAACCGGTGCCTAGAGAAGGTGGCGCGGGGTAAACTGGGAAAGTGATGTCGTGTA
CTGGCTCCGCCTTTTTCCCGAGGGTGGGGGAGAACCGTATATAAGTGCAGTAGTCGCCGTGAACGTTCTT
TTTCGCAACGGGTTTGCCGCCAGAACACAGGTAAGTGCCGTGTGTGGTTCCCGCGGGCCTGGCCTCTTTA
CGGGTTATGGCCCTTGCGTGCCTTGAATTACTTCCACCTGGCTGCAGTACGTGATTCTTGATCCCGAGCT
TCGGGTTGGAAGTGGGTGGGAGAGTTCGAGGCCTTGCGCTTAAGGAGCCCCTTCGCCTCGTGCTTGAGTT
GAGGCCTGGCCTGGGCGCTGGGGCCGCCGCGTGCGAATCTGGTGGCACCTTCGCGCCTGTCTCGCTGCTT
TCGATAAGTCTCTAGCCATTTAAAATTTTTGATGACCTGCTGCGACGCTTTTTTTCTGGCAAGATAGTCT
TGTAAATGCGGGCCAAGATCTGCACACTGGTATTTCGGTTTTTGGGGCCGCGGGCGGCGACGGGGCCCGT
GCGTCCCAGCGCACATGTTCGGCGAGGCGGGGCCTGCGAGCGCGGCAACCGAGAATCGGACGGGGGTAGT
CTCAAGCTGGCCGGCCTGCTCTGGTGCCTGGCCTCGCGCCGCCGTGTATCGCCCCGCCCTGGGCGGCAAG
GCTGGCCCGGTCGGCACCAGTTGCGTGAGCGGAAAGATGGCCGCTTCCCGGCCCTGCTGCAGGGAGCTCA
AAATGGAGGACGCGGCGCTCGGGAGAGCGGGCGGGTGAGTCACCCACACAAAGGAAAAGGGCCTTTCCGT
CCTCAGCCGTCGCTTCATGTGACTCCACGGAGTACCGGGCGCCGTCCAGGCACCTCGATTAGTTCTCGAG
CTTTTGGAGTACGTCGTCTTTAGGTTGGGGGGAGGGGTTTTATGCGATGGAGTTTCCCCACACTGAGTGG
GTGGAGACTGAAGTTAGGCCAGCTTGGCACTTGATGTAATTCTCCTTGGAATTTGCCCTTTTTGAGTTTG
GATCTTGGTTCATTCTCAAGCCTCAGACAGTGGTTCAAAGTTTTTTTCTTCCATTTCAGGTGTCGTGAGG
AATTAGCTTGGTACTAATACGACTCACTATAGGGAGAGCCGCCACCATGAAACGGACAGCCGACGGAAGC
GAGTTCGAGTCACCAAAGAAGAAGCGGAAAGTCTCTGAGGTGGAGTTTTCCCACGAGTACTGGATGAGAC
ATGCCCTGACCCTGGCCAAGAGGGCACGCGATGAGAGGGAGGTGCCTGTGGGAGCCGTGCTGGTGCTGAA
CAATAGAGTGATCGGCGAGGGCTGGAACAGAGCCATCGGCCTGCACGACCCAACAGCCCATGCCGAAATT
ATGGCCCTGAGACAGGGCGGCCTGGTCATGCAGAACTACAGACTGATTGACGCCACCCTGTACGTGACAT
TCGAGCCTTGCGTGATGTGCGCCGGCGCCATGATCCACTCTAGGATCGGCCGCGTGGTGTTTGGCGTGAG
GAACTCAAAAAGAGGCGCCGCAGGCTCCCTGATGAACGTGCTGAACTACCCCGGCATGAATCACCGCGTC
GAAATTACCGAGGGAATCCTGGCAGATGAATGTGCCGCCCTGCTGTGCGATTTCTATCGGATGCCTAGAC
AGGTGTTCAATGCTCAGAAGAAGGCCCAGAGCTCCATCAACTCCGGAGGATCTAGCGGAGGCTCCTCTGG
CTCTGAGACACCTGGCACAAGCGAGAGCGCAACACCTGAAAGCAGCGGGGGCAGCAGCGGGGGGTCAGAC
AAGAAGTACAGCATCGGCCTGGCCATCGGCACCAACTCTGTGGGCTGGGCCGTGATCACCGACGAGTACA
AGGTGCCCAGCAAGAAATTCAAGGTGCTGGGCAACACCGACCGGCACAGCATCAAGAAGAACCTGATCGG
AGCCCTGCTGTTCGACAGCGGCGAAACAGCCGAGGCCACCCGGCTGAAGAGAACCGCCAGAAGAAGATAC
ACCAGACGGAAGAACCGGATCTGCTATCTGCAAGAGATCTTCAGCAACGAGATGGCCAAGGTGGACGACA
GCTTCTTCCACAGACTGGAAGAGTCCTTCCTGGTGGAAGAGGATAAGAAGCACGAGCGGCACCCCATCTT
CGGCAACATCGTGGACGAGGTGGCCTACCACGAGAAGTACCCCACCATCTACCACCTGAGAAAGAAACTG
GTGGACAGCACCGACAAGGCCGACCTGCGGCTGATCTATCTGGCCCTGGCCCACATGATCAAGTTCCGGG
GCCACTTCCTGATCGAGGGCGACCTGAACCCCGACAACAGCGACGTGGACAAGCTGTTCATCCAGCTGGT
GCAGACCTACAACCAGCTGTTCGAGGAAAACCCCATCAACGCCAGCGGCGTGGACGCCAAGGCCATCCTG
TCTGCCAGACTGAGCAAGAGCAGACGGCTGGAAAATCTGATCGCCCAGCTGCCCGGCGAGAAGAAGAATG
GCCTGTTCGGAAACCTGATTGCCCTGAGCCTGGGCCTGACCCCCAACTTCAAGAGCAACTTCGACCTGGC
CGAGGATGCCAAACTGCAGCTGAGCAAGGACACCTACGACGACGACCTGGACAACCTGCTGGCCCAGATC
GGCGACCAGTACGCCGACCTGTTTCTGGCCGCCAAGAACCTGTCCGACGCCATCCTGCTGAGCGACATCC
TGAGAGTGAACACCGAGATCACCAAGGCCCCCCTGAGCGCCTCTATGATCAAGAGATACGACGAGCACCA
CCAGGACCTGACCCTGCTGAAAGCTCTCGTGCGGCAGCAGCTGCCTGAGAAGTACAAAGAGATTTTCTTC
GACCAGAGCAAGAACGGCTACGCCGGCTACATTGACGGCGGAGCCAGCCAGGAAGAGTTCTACAAGTTCA
TCAAGCCCATCCTGGAAAAGATGGACGGCACCGAGGAACTGCTCGTGAAGCTGAACAGAGAGGACCTGCT
GCGGAAGCAGCGGACCTTCGACAACGGCAGCATCCCCCACCAGATCCACCTGGGAGAGCTGCACGCCATT
CTGCGGCGGCAGGAAGATTTTTACCCATTCCTGAAGGACAACCGGGAAAAGATCGAGAAGATCCTGACCT
TCCGCATCCCCTACTACGTGGGCCCTCTGGCCAGGGGAAACAGCAGATTCGCCTGGATGACCAGAAAGAG
CGAGGAAACCATCACCCCCTGGAACTTCGAGGAAGTGGTGGACAAGGGCGCTTCCGCCCAGAGCTTCATC
GAGCGGATGACCAACTTCGATAAGAACCTGCCCAACGAGAAGGTGCTGCCCAAGCACAGCCTGCTGTACG
AGTACTTCACCGTGTATAACGAGCTGACCAAAGTGAAATACGTGACCGAGGGAATGAGAAAGCCCGCCTT
CCTGAGCGGCGAGCAGAAAAAGGCCATCGTGGACCTGCTGTTCAAGACCAACCGGAAAGTGACCGTGAAG
CAGCTGAAAGAGGACTACTTCAAGAAAATCGAGTGCTTCGACTCCGTGGAAATCTCCGGCGTGGAAGATC
GGTTCAACGCCTCCCTGGGCACATACCACGATCTGCTGAAAATTATCAAGGACAAGGACTTCCTGGACAA
TGAGGAAAACGAGGACATTCTGGAAGATATCGTGCTGACCCTGACACTGTTTGAGGACAGAGAGATGATC
GAGGAACGGCTGAAAACCTATGCCCACCTGTTCGACGACAAAGTGATGAAGCAGCTGAAGCGGCGGAGAT
ACACCGGCTGGGGCAGGCTGAGCCGGAAGCTGATCAACGGCATCCGGGACAAGCAGTCCGGCAAGACAAT
CCTGGATTTCCTGAAGTCCGACGGCTTCGCCAACAGAAACTTCATGCAGCTGATCCACGACGACAGCCTG
ACCTTTAAAGAGGACATCCAGAAAGCCCAGGTGTCCGGCCAGGGCGATAGCCTGCACGAGCACATTGCCA
ATCTGGCCGGCAGCCCCGCCATTAAGAAGGGCATCCTGCAGACAGTGAAGGTGGTGGACGAGCTCGTGAA
AGTGATGGGCCGGCACAAGCCCGAGAACATCGTGATCGAAATGGCCAGAGAGAACCAGACCACCCAGAAG
GGACAGAAGAACAGCCGCGAGAGAATGAAGCGGATCGAAGAGGGCATCAAAGAGCTGGGCAGCCAGATCC
TGAAAGAACACCCCGTGGAAAACACCCAGCTGCAGAACGAGAAGCTGTACCTGTACTACCTGCAGAATGG
GCGGGATATGTACGTGGACCAGGAACTGGACATCAACCGGCTGTCCGACTACGATGTGGACCATATCGTG
CCTCAGAGCTTTCTGAAGGACGACTCCATCGACAACAAGGTGCTGACCAGAAGCGACAAGAACCGGGGCA
AGAGCGACAACGTGCCCTCCGAAGAGGTCGTGAAGAAGATGAAGAACTACTGGCGGCAGCTGCTGAACGC
CAAGCTGATTACCCAGAGAAAGTTCGACAATCTGACCAAGGCCGAGAGAGGCGGCCTGAGCGAACTGGAT
AAGGCCGGCTTCATCAAGAGACAGCTGGTGGAAACCCGGCAGATCACAAAGCACGTGGCACAGATCCTGG
ACTCCCGGATGAACACTAAGTACGACGAGAATGACAAGCTGATCCGGGAAGTGAAAGTGATCACCCTGAA
GTCCAAGCTGGTGTCCGATTTCCGGAAGGATTTCCAGTTTTACAAAGTGCGCGAGATCAACAACTACCAC
CACGCCCACGACGCCTACCTGAACGCCGTCGTGGGAACCGCCCTGATCAAAAAGTACCCTAAGCTGGAAA
GCGAGTTCGTGTACGGCGACTACAAGGTGTACGACGTGCGGAAGATGATCGCCAAGAGCGAGCAGGAAAT
CGGCAAGGCTACCGCCAAGTACTTCTTCTACAGCAACATCATGAACTTTTTCAAGACCGAGATTACCCTG
GCCAACGGCGAGATCCGGAAGCGGCCTCTGATCGAGACAAACGGCGAAACCGGGGAGATCGTGTGGGATA
AGGGCCGGGATTTTGCCACCGTGCGGAAAGTGCTGAGCATGCCCCAAGTGAATATCGTGAAAAAGACCGA
GGTGCAGACAGGCGGCTTCAGCAAAGAGTCTATCCTGCCCAAGAGGAACAGCGATAAGCTGATCGCCAGA
AAGAAGGACTGGGACCCTAAGAAGTACGGCGGCTTCGACAGCCCCACCGTGGCCTATTCTGTGCTGGTGG
TGGCCAAAGTGGAAAAGGGCAAGTCCAAGAAACTGAAGAGTGTGAAAGAGCTGCTGGGGATCACCATCAT
GGAAAGAAGCAGCTTCGAGAAGAATCCCATCGACTTTCTGGAAGCCAAGGGCTACAAAGAAGTGAAAAAG
GACCTGATCATCAAGCTGCCTAAGTACTCCCTGTTCGAGCTGGAAAACGGCCGGAAGAGAATGCTGGCCT
CTGCCGGCGAACTGCAGAAGGGAAACGAACTGGCCCTGCCCTCCAAATATGTGAACTTCCTGTACCTGGC
CAGCCACTATGAGAAGCTGAAGGGCTCCCCCGAGGATAATGAGCAGAAACAGCTGTTTGTGGAACAGCAC
AAGCACTACCTGGACGAGATCATCGAGCAGATCAGCGAGTTCTCCAAGAGAGTGATCCTGGCCGACGCTA
ATCTGGACAAAGTGCTGTCCGCCTACAACAAGCACCGGGATAAGCCCATCAGAGAGCAGGCCGAGAATAT
CATCCACCTGTTTACCCTGACCAATCTGGGAGCCCCTGCCGCCTTCAAGTACTTTGACACCACCATCGAC
CGGAAGAGGTACACCAGCACCAAAGAGGTGCTGGACGCCACCCTGATCCACCAGAGCATCACCGGCCTGT
ACGAGACACGGATCGACCTGTCTCAGCTGGGAGGTGACTCTGGCGGCTCAAAAAGAACCGCCGACGGCAG
CGAATTCGAGCCCAAGAAGAAGAGGAAAGTCCTGGGAGGTGACAGCGGCGGGAGCGGCGGGAGCGGGGGG
AGCGTCACCCCCGCTTTGCAGATGAAGAAACCAAAGCAGTTTTGCCGACGGATGGGGCAAAAGAAGCAGC
GACCAGCTAGAGCAGGGCAGCCACACAGCTCGTCCGACGCAGCCCAGGCACCTGCAGAGCAGCCACACAG
CTCGTCCGATGCAGCCCAGGCACCTTGCCCCAGGGAGCGCTGCTTGGGACCGCCCACCACTCCGGGCCCA
TACCGCAGCATCTATTTCTCAAGCCCAAAGGGCCACCTTACCCGACTGGGGTTGGAGTTCTTCGACCAGC
CGGCAGTCCCCCTGGCCCGGGCATTTCTGGGACAGGTCCTAGTCCGGCGACTTCCTAATGGCACAGAACT
CCGAGGCCGCATCGTGGAGACCGAGGCATACCTGGGGCCAGAGGATGAAGCCGCCCACTCAAGGGGTGGC
CGGCAGACCCCCCGCAACCGAGGCATGTTCATGAAGCCGGGGACCCTGTACGTGTACATCATTTACAGAA
TGTACTTCTGCATGAGCATCTCCAGCCAGGGGGACGGGGCTTGCGTCTTGCTGCGAGCACTGGAGCCCCT
GGAAGGTCTGGAGACCATGCGTCAGCTTCGCGCCACCCTCCGGGCCGCCACCGCCGCCCGTGTCCTCGCC
GACCGCGAGCTCTGCAGTGGCCCCTCCAAGCTGTGCCAGGCCCTGGCCATCAACAAGAGCTTTGACCAGA
GGGACCTGGCACAGGATGAAGCTGTATGGCTGGAGCGTGGTCCCCTGGAGCCCAGTGAGCCGGCTGTAGT
GGCAGCAGCCCGGGTGGGCGTCGGCCATGCAGGGGAGTGGGCCCGGAAACCCCTCCGCTTCTATGTCCGG
GGCAGCCCCTGGGTCAGTGTGGTCGACAGAGTGGCTGAGCAGGACACACAGGCCTCTGGCGGCTCAAAAA
GAACCGCCGACGGCAGCGAATTCGAGCCCAAGAAGAAGAGGAAAGTCTAAACGCGTCGAACTTGTTTATT
GCAGCTTATAATGGTTACAAATAAAGCAATAGCATCACAAATTTCACAAATAAAGCATTTTTTTCACTGC
ATTCTAGTTGTGGTTTGTCCAAACTCATCAATGTATCTTATCATGTCTGGATCGGCGGCCGGTACCCGTT
ACATAACTTACGGTAAATGGCCCGCCTGGCTGACCGCCCAACGACCCCCGCCCATTGACGTCAATAGTAA
CGCCAATAGGGACTTTCCATTGACGTCAATGGGTGGAGTATTTACGGTAAACTGCCCACTTGGCAGTACA
TCAAGTGTATCATATGCCAAGTACGCCCCCTATTGACGTCAATGACGGTAAATGGCCCGCCTGGCATTGT
GCCCAGTACATGACCTTATGGGACTTTCCTACTTGGCAGTACATCTACGTATTAGTCATCGCTATTACCA
TGGTCGAGGTGAGCCCCACGTTCTGCTTCACTCTCCCCATCTCCCCCCCCTCCCCACCCCCAATTTTGTA
TTTATTTATTTTTTAATTATTTTGTGCAGCGATGGGGGCGGGGGGGGGGGGGGGGCGCGCGCCAGGSGGG
GSGGGGSGGGGSGGGGGGSGGGGSGGGGSGRGGSGGRGRGGKGCGGCGGCAGCCAATCAGAGCGGCGCGC
TCCGAAAGTTTCCTTTTATGGCGAGGCGGCGGCGGCGGCGGCCCTATAAAAAGCGAAGCGCGCGGCGGGC
GGGAGTCGCTGCGCGCTGCCTTCGCCCCGTGCCCCGCTCCGCCGCCGCCTCGCGCCGCCCGCCCCGGCTC
TGACTGACCGCGTTACTCCCACAGGTGAGCGGGCGGGACGGCCCTTCTCCTCCGGGCTGTAATTAGCTGA
GCAAGAGGTAAGGGTTTAAGGGATGGTTGGTTGGTGGGGTATTAATGTTTAATTACCTGGAGCACCTGCC
TGAAATCACTTTTTTTCAGGTTGGCAGATCCGCTAGCGCCACCATGGTGAGCAAGGGCGAGGAGGATAAC
ATGGCCATCATCAAGGAGTTCATGCGCTTCAAGGTGCACATGGAGGGCTCCGTGAACGGCCACGAGTTCG
AGATCGAGGGCGAGGGCGAGGGCCGCCCCTACGAGGGCACCCAGACCGCCAAGCTGAAGGTGACCAAGGG
TGGCCCCCTGCCCTTCGCCTGGGACATCCTGTCCCCTCAGTTCATGTACGGCTCCAAGGCCTACGTGAAG
CACCCCGCCGACATCCCCGACTACTTGAAGCTGTCCTTCCCCGAGGGCTTCAAGTGGGAGCGCGTGATGA
ACTTCGATGACGGCGGCGTGGTGACCGTGACCCAGGACTCCTCCCTGCAGGACGGCGAGTTCATCTACAA
GGTGAAGCTGCGCGGCACCAACTTCCCCTCCGACGGCCCCGTAATGCAGAAGAAAACCATGGGCTGGGAG
GCCTCCTCCGAGCGGATGTACCCCGAGGACGGCGCCCTGAAGGGCGAGATCAAGCAGAGGCTGAAGCTGA
AGGACGGCGGCCACTACGACGCTGAGGTCAAGACCACCTACAAGGCCAAGAAGCCCGTGCAGCTGCCCGG
CGCCTACAACGTCAACATCAAGTTGGACATCACCTCCCACAACGAGGACTACACCATCGTGGAACAGTAC
GAACGCGCCGAGGGCCGCCACTCCACCGGCGGCATGGACGAGCTGTACAAGTAAACCGGTCTCTTGGCCC
GGATCCCTGTGCCTTCTAGTTGCCAGCCATCTGTTGTTTGCCCCTCCCCCGTGCCTTCCTTGACCCTGGA
AGGTGCCACTCCCACTGTCCTTTCCTAATAAAATGAGGAAATTGCATCGCATTGTCTGAGTAGGTGTCAT
TCTATTCTGGGGGGTGGGGTGGGGCAGGACAGCAAGGGGGAGGATTGGGAAAACAATAGCAGGCATGCTG
GGGATGCGGTGGGCTCTATGGTGGAAGCTTTCCATAGGCTCCGCCCCCCTGACGAGCATCACAAAAATCG
ACGCTCAAGTCAGAGGTGGCGAAACCCGACAGGACTATAAAGATACCAGGCGTTTCCCCCTGGAAGCTCC
CTCGTGCGCTCTCCTGTTCCGACCCTGCCGCTTACCGGATACCTGTCCGCCTTTCTCCCTTCGGGAAGCG
TGGCGCTTTCTCATAGCTCACGCTGTAGGTATCTCAGTTCGGTGTAGGTCGTTCGCTCCAAGCTGGGCTG
TGTGCACGAACCCCCCGTTCAGCCCGACCGCTGCGCCTTATCCGGTAACTATCGTCTTGAGTCCAACCCG
GTAAGACACGACTTATCGCCACTGGCAGCAGCCACTGGTAACAGGATTAGCAGAGCGAGGTATGTAGGCG
GTGCTACAGAGTTCTTGAAGTGGTGGCCTAACTACGGCTACACTAGAAGAACAGTATTTGGTATCTGCGC
TCTGCTGAAGCCAGTTACCTTCGGAAAAAGAGTTGGTAGCTCTTGATCCGGCAAACAAACCACCGCTGGT
AGCGGTGGTTTTTTTGTTTGCAAGCAGCAGATTACGCGCAGAAAAAAAGGATCTCAAGAAGATCCTTTGA
TCTTTTCTACGGGGTCTGACGCTCAGTGGAACGAAAACTCACGTTAAGGGATTTTGGTCATGAGATTATC
AAAAAGGATCTTCACCTAGATCCTTTTAAATTAAAAATGAAGTTTTAAATCAATCTAAAGTATATATGAG
TAAACTTGGTCTGACAGTTACCAATGCTTAATCAGTGAGGCACCCATCTCAGCGATCTGTCTATTTCGTT
CATCCATAGTTGCCTGACTCCCCGTCGTGTAGATAACTACGATACGGGAGGGCTTACCATCTGGCCCCAG
TGCTGCAATGATACCGCGGCTTCCACGCTCACCGGCTCCAGATTTATCAGCAATAAACCAGCCAGCCGGA
AGGGCCGAGCGCAGAAGTGGTCCTGCAACTTTATCCGCCTCCATCCAGTCTATTAATTGTTGCCGGGAAG
CTAGAGTAAGTAGTTCGCCAGTTAATAGTTTGCGCAACGTTGTTGCCATTGCTACAGGCATCGTGGTGTC
ACGCTCGTCGTTTGGTATGGCTTCATTCAGCTCCGGTTCCCAACGATCAAGGCGAGTTACATGATCCCCC
ATGTTGTGCAAAAAAGCGGTTAGCTCCTTCGGTCCTCCGATCGTTGTCAGAAGTAAGTTGGCCGCAGTGT
TATCACTCATGGTTATGGCAGCACTGCATAATTCTCTTACTGTCATGCCATCCGTAAGATGCTTTTCTGT
GACTGGTGAGTACTCAACCAAGTCATTCTGAGAATAGTGTATGCGGCGACCGAGTTGCTCTTGCCCGGCG
TCAATACGGGATAATACCGCGCCACATAGCAGAACTTTAAAAGTGCTCATCATTGGAAAACGTTCTTCGG
GGCGAAAACTCTCAAGGATCTTACCGCTGTTGAGATCCAGTTCGATGTAACCCACTCGTGCACCCAACTG
ATCTTCAGCATCTTTTACTTTCACCAGCGTTTCTGGGTGAGCAAAAACAGGAAGGCAAAATGCCGCAAAA
AAGGGAATAAGGGCGACACGGAAATGTTGAATACTCATACTCTTCCTTTTTCAATATTATTGAAGCATTT
ATCAGGGTTATTGTCTCATGAGCGGATACATATTTGAATGTATTTAGAAAAATAAACAAATAGGGGTTCC
GCGCACATTTCCCCGAAAAGTGCCACCTGACGTCTAAGTAG
